Addgene plasmid #125202: pSBbi-Pur-cpVenus[E172]
Purpose: SB-transposon plasmid for stable expression of cpVenus[E172] cDNA as a FRET single color control
Depositing lab: Eric Davis. Depositing organization: University of Texas MD Anderson Cancer Center. Publication: Tonic B-cell receptor signaling in diffuse large B-cell lymphoma. Havranek O, Xu J, Kohrer S, Wang Z, Becker L, Comer JM, Henderson J, Ma W, Man Chun Ma J, Westin JR, Ghosh D, Shinners N, Sun L, Yi AF, Karri AR, Burger JA, Zal T, Davis RE. Blood. 2017 Aug 24;130(8):995-1006. doi: 10.1182/blood-2016-10-747303. Epub 2017 Jun 23. PubMed 28646116.
Backbone
  Vector backbone: pSBbi-Pur
  Backbone manufacturer: Addgene plasmid # 60523
  Backbone size w/o insert (bp): 5661
  Vector type: Mammalian Expression ; Transposon
  Selectable markers: Puromycin
Growth in bacteria
  Bacterial resistance: Ampicillin, 100 μg/mL
  Growth temperature: 37°C
  Growth strain: DH5alpha
  Copy number: High Copy
Gene/Insert
  Gene/Insert name: cpVenus[E172]
  Species: Synthetic
  Insert size (bp): 1299
  Promoter: EF1a/RPBSA
  Cloning method: Restriction Enzyme; 5′ cloning site SfiI (not destroyed); 3′ cloning site SfiI (not destroyed)
  Sequencing primers: 5′ GCCTCAGACAGTGGTTCAAAG; 3′ AGGCACAGTCGAGGCTGAT
Terms and licenses: Academic/Nonprofit Terms; Industry Terms: Not Available to Industry
Depositor comments: Not membrane-targeted
How to cite: pSBbi-Pur-cpVenus[E172] was a gift from Eric Davis (Addgene plasmid # 125202 ; http://n2t.net/addgene:125202 ; RRID:Addgene_125202)
