[The description below was written by a language model from this plasmid's Addgene catalogue record and pLannotate feature annotations shown in this document.]
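Description:
pSBbi-Pur-cpVenus[E172] is a Sleeping Beauty transposon plasmid for stable mammalian expression, built on the bidirectional pSBbi-Pur backbone. It is propagated in E. coli as a high-copy plasmid through a ColE1/pUC-type origin and selected with ampicillin (AmpR under its own bla promoter). In mammalian cells, puromycin selects for stable integrants. As a Sleeping Beauty vector, it is meant to be delivered with a source of SB transposase, which moves the expression cassette into the genome. The automated feature table does not annotate the transposon inverted repeats, so their positions cannot be confirmed from the record.

The payload is a synthetic insert of about 1.3 kb cloned between two retained SfiI sites. It sits downstream of the strong constitutive EF-1α promoter and ends at a bGH polyadenylation signal. The record lists the promoter arrangement as EF1a/RPBSA, reflecting the backbone's divergent design. The puromycin N-acetyltransferase gene lies on the opposite strand with a rabbit β-globin poly(A) signal, presumably driven by the RPBSA promoter, which is not itself annotated.

Within the insert, the annotation finds a circularly permuted Venus yellow fluorescent protein (matched to cp173Venus), which is an efficient FRET acceptor for CFP. Upstream of it are a short tag-like fragment and a segment resembling part of yeast RAD53. The catalogue entry does not explain these, but they may be residual sensor-domain sequence from a parental FRET biosensor. The depositor notes that the protein is not membrane-targeted. The construct is intended as a single-colour control, giving cells that express only the yellow component for calibrating FRET measurements.
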