Features (pLannotate 1.2.2; 14 found; start..end, strand, type, name):
      1..1182    +  promoter       EF-1α promoter: strong constitutive promoter for human elongation factor EF-1α
   1229..1247    +  CDS            capTEV™ (fragment): composite tag for in vivo biotinylation, TEV protease cleavage, and 6xHis tagging
   1250..1648    +  CDS            RAD53 (fragment): RAD53_YEAST - Also known as MEC2, SAD1, SPK1. Experimental evidence at protein level: Swiss-Prot protein existence level 1. Controls S-phase checkpoint as well as G1 and G2 DNA damage checkpoints. Phosphorylates proteins on serine, threonine, and tyrosine. Prevents entry into anaphase and mitotic exit after DNA damage via regulation of the Polo kinase CDC5. Seems to be involved in the phosphorylation of RPH1. From Saccharomyces cerevisiae (strain ATCC 204508 / S288c) (Baker's yeast).
   1772..2503    +  CDS            cp173Venus: circularly permuted form of the Venus yellow fluorescent protein (Nagai et al., 2004) efficient FRET acceptor for CFP
   2563..2787    +  polyA_signal   bGH poly(A) signal: bovine growth hormone polyadenylation signal
   2791..2812    +  promoter       SV40 promoter (fragment): SV40 enhancer and early promoter
   3111..3141    +  rep_origin     M13 ori (fragment): M13 bacteriophage origin of replication; arrow indicates direction of (+) strand synthesis
   3142..3192    -  misc_feature   bom (fragment): basis of mobility region from pBR322
   3219..3323    +  promoter       AmpR promoter: bla
   3324..4184    +  CDS            AmpR: β-lactamase; bla; confers resistance to ampicillin, carbenicillin, and related antibiotics
   4355..4943    +  rep_origin     ori: high-copy-number ColE1/pMB1/pBR322/pUC origin of replication
   5506..5561    -  polyA_signal   β-globin poly(A) signal: rabbit β-globin polyadenylation signal (Gil and Proudfoot, 1987)
   5632..5712    -  CDS            HBB (fragment): HBB_PONPY - Experimental evidence at transcript level: Swiss-Prot protein existence level 2. Involved in oxygen transport from the lung to the various peripheral tissues. From Pongo pygmaeus (Bornean orangutan).
   5726..6325    -  CDS            PuroR: puromycin N-acetyltransferase; pac from Streptomyces alboniger; confers resistance to puromycin
>Addgene plasmid #125202 | pSBbi-Pur-cpVenus[E172] | addgene full sequence | sequence record 244072 | Addgene NGS Result
GCTCCGGTGCCCGTCAGTGGGCAGAGCGCACATCGCCCACAGTCCCCGAGAAGTTGGGGGGAGGGGTCGG
CAATTGAACCGGTGCCTAGAGAAGGTGGCGCGGGGTAAACTGGGAAAGTGATGTCGTGTACTGGCTCCGC
CTTTTTCCCGAGGGTGGGGGAGAACCGTATATAAGTGCAGTAGTCGCCGTGAACGTTCTTTTTCGCAACG
GGTTTGCCGCCAGAACACAGGTAAGTGCCGTGTGTGGTTCCCGCGGGCCTGGCCTCTTTACGGGTTATGG
CCCTTGCGTGCCTTGAATTACTTCCACGCCCCTGGCTGCAGTACGTGATTCTTGATCCCGAGCTTCGGGT
TGGAAGTGGGTGGGAGAGTTCGAGGCCTTGCGCTTAAGGAGCCCCTTCGCCTCGTGCTTGAGTTGAGGCC
TGGCTTGGGCGCTGGGGCCGCCGCGTGCGAATCTGGTGGCACCTTCGCGCCTGTCTCGCTGCTTTCGATA
AGTCTCTAGCCATTTAAAATTTTTGATGACCTGCTGCGACGCTTTTTTTCTGGCAAGATAGTCTTGTAAA
TGCGGGCCAAGATCTGCACACTGGTATTTCGGTTTTTGGGGCCGCGGGCGGCGACGGGGCCCGTGCGTCC
CAGCGCACATGTTCGGCGAGGCGGGGCCTGCGAGCGCGGCCACCGAGAATCGGACGGGGGTAGTCTCAAG
CTGGCCGGCCTGCTCTGGTGCCTGGCCTCGCGCCGCCGTGTATCGCCCCGCCCTGGGCGGCAAGGCTGGC
CCGGTCGGCACCAGTTGCGTGAGCGGAAAGATGGCCGCTTCCCGGCCCTGCTGCAGGGAGCTCAAAATGG
AGGACGCGGCGCTCGGGAGAGCGGGCGGGTGAGTCACCCACACAAAGGAAAAGGGCCTTTCCGTCCTCAG
CCGTCGCTTCATGTGACTCCACGGAGTACCGGGCGCCGTCCAGGCACCTCGATTAGTTCTCGAGCTTTTG
GAGTACGTCGTCTTTAGGTTGGGGGGAGGGGTTTTATGCGATGGAGTTTCCCCATACTGAGTGGGTGGAG
ACTGAAGTTAGGCCAGCTTGGCACTTGATGTAATTCTCCTTGGAATTTGCCCTTTTTGAGTTTGGATCTT
GGTTCATTCTCAAGCCTCAGACAGTGGTTCAAAGTTTTTTTCTTCCATTTAAGGTGTCGTGAAAACTACC
CCAAGCTGGCCTCTGAGGCCACCATGGTGCGGGGTTCTCATCATCATCATCATCATGACGAAAACATTGT
GTGCAGGGTCATTTGTACCACGGGTCAAATTCCCATCCGAGATTTGTCAGCTGATATTTCACAAGTGCTT
AAGGAAAAACGATCCATAAAGAAAGTTTGGACATTTGGTAGAAACCCAGCCTGTGACTATCATTTAGGAA
ACATTTCAAGACTGTCAAATAAGCATTTCCAAATACTACTAGGAGAAGACGGTAACCTTTTATTGAATGA
CATTTCCACTAATGGGACCTGGTTAAATGGGCAAAAAGTCGAGAAGAACAGCAATCAGTTACTGTCTCAA
GGTGATGAAATAACCGTTGGTGTAGGCGTGGAATCAGATATTTTATCTCTGGTCATTTTCATAAACGACA
AATTTAAGCAGTGCCTCGAGCAGAACAAAGTTGATCGCTCTGCAGGTAAGCCAGGCAGCGGCGAGGGCAG
CACCAAGGGCCTGGTCGACCCTCGTCCGCGCTCGTGCACCTGGCCGGACCCCAGGCCGGAGTTTGGAGGT
ACCGGCGGCAGCGAGCTCATGGGCGGCGTGCAGCTCGCCGACCACTACCAGCAGAACACCCCCATCGGCG
ACGGCCCCGTGCTGCTGCCCGACAACCACTACCTGAGCTACCAGTCCAAGCTGAGCAAAGACCCCAACGA
GAAGCGCGATCACATGGTCCTGCTGGAGTTCGTGACCGCCGCCGGGATCACTCTCGGCATGGACGAGCTG
TACAAGGGAGGTACCGGTGGATCTATGGTGAGCAAGGGCGAGGAGCTGTTCACCGGGGTGGTGCCCATCC
TGGTCGAGCTGGACGGCGACGTAAACGGCCACAAGTTCAGCGTGTCCGGCGAGGGCGAGGGCGATGCCAC
CTACGGCAAGCTGACCCTGAAGCTGATCTGCACCACCGGCAAGCTGCCCGTGCCCTGGCCCACCCTCGTG
ACCACCCTGGGCTACGGCCTTCAGTGCTTCGCCCGCTACCCCGACCACATGAAGCAGCACGACTTCTTCA
AGTCCGCCATGCCCGAAGGCTACGTCCAGGAGCGCACCATCTTCTTCAAGGACGACGGCAACTACAAGAC
CCGCGCCGAGGTGAAGTTCGAGGGCGACACCCTGGTGAACCGCATCGAGCTGAAGGGCATCGACTTCAAG
GAGGACGGCAACATCCTGGGGCACAAGCTGGAGTACAACTACAACAGCCACAACGTCTATATCACCGCCG
ACAAGCAGAAGAACGGCATCAAGGCCAACTTCAAGATCCGCCACAACATCGAGTAAGGCCTGTCAGGCCA
AGCTTGGGGATCAATTCTCTAGAGCTCGCTGATCAGCCTCGACTGTGCCTTCTAGTTGCCAGCCATCTGT
TGTTTGCCCCTCCCCCGTGCCTTCCTTGACCCTGGAAGGTGCCACTCCCACTGTCCTTTCCTAATAAAAT
GAGGAAATTGCATCGCATTGTCTGAGTAGGTGTCATTCTATTCTGGGGGGTGGGGTGGGGCAGGACAGCA
AGGGGGAGGATTGGGAAGACAATAGCAGGCATGCTGGGGATGCGGTGGGCTCTATGGCTTCTGAGGCGGA
AAGAACCAGCTGGGCCTACTAGATAGCGGACCCCTTACCGAAACATCGCCGCATTCTGCAGAGGAGTCGA
ACTTAGTGTATGTAAACTTCTGACCCACTGGAATTGTGATACAGTGAATTATAAGTGAAATAATCTGTCT
GTAAACAATTGTTGGAAAAATGACTTGTGTCATGCACAAAGTAGATGTCCTAACTGACTTGCCAAAACTA
TTGTTTGTTAACAAGAAATTTGTGGAGTAGTTGAAAAACGAGTTTTAATGACTCCAACTTAAGTGTATGT
AAACTTCCGACTTCAACTGTATAGGGATCCAATTTTAACAAAATATTAACGCTTACAATTTCCTGATGCG
GTATTTTCTCCTTACGCATCTGTGCGGTATTTCACACCGCATCAGGTGGCACTTTTCGGGGAAATGTGCG
CGGAACCCCTATTTGTTTATTTTTCTAAATACATTCAAATATGTATCCGCTCATGAGACAATAACCCTGA
TAAATGCTTCAATAATATTGAAAAAGGAAGAGTATGAGTATTCAACATTTCCGTGTCGCCCTTATTCCCT
TTTTTGCGGCATTTTGCCTTCCTGTTTTTGCTCACCCAGAAACGCTGGTGAAAGTAAAAGATGCTGAAGA
TCAGTTGGGTGCACGAGTGGGTTACATCGAACTGGATCTCAACAGCGGTAAGATCCTTGAGAGTTTTCGC
CCCGAAGAACGTTTTCCAATGATGAGCACTTTTAAAGTTCTGCTATGTGGCGCGGTATTATCCCGTATTG
ACGCCGGGCAAGAGCAACTCGGTCGCCGCATACACTATTCTCAGAATGACTTGGTTGAGTACTCACCAGT
CACAGAAAAGCATCTTACGGATGGCATGACAGTAAGAGAATTATGCAGTGCTGCCATAACCATGAGTGAT
AACACTGCGGCCAACTTACTTCTGACAACGATCGGAGGACCGAAGGAGCTAACCGCTTTTTTGCACAACA
TGGGGGATCATGTAACTCGCCTTGATCGTTGGGAACCGGAGCTGAATGAAGCCATACCAAACGACGAGCG
TGACACCACGATGCCTGTAGCAATGGCAACAACGTTGCGCAAACTATTAACTGGCGAACTACTTACTCTA
GCTTCCCGGCAACAATTAATAGACTGGATGGAGGCGGATAAAGTTGCAGGACCACTTCTGCGCTCGGCCC
TTCCGGCTGGCTGGTTTATTGCTGATAAATCTGGAGCCGGTGAGCGTGGGTCTCGCGGTATCATTGCAGC
ACTGGGGCCAGATGGTAAGCCCTCCCGTATCGTAGTTATCTACACGACGGGGAGTCAGGCAACTATGGAT
GAACGAAATAGACAGATCGCTGAGATAGGTGCCTCACTGATTAAGCATTGGTAACTGTCAGACCAAGTTT
ACTCATATATACTTTAGATTGATTTAAAACTTCATTTTTAATTTAAAAGGATCTAGGTGAAGATCCTTTT
TGATAATCTCATGACCAAAATCCCTTAACGTGAGTTTTCGTTCCACTGAGCGTCAGACCCCGTAGAAAAG
ATCAAAGGATCTTCTTGAGATCCTTTTTTTCTGCGCGTAATCTGCTGCTTGCAAACAAAAAAACCACCGC
TACCAGCGGTGGTTTGTTTGCCGGATCAAGAGCTACCAACTCTTTTTCCGAAGGTAACTGGCTTCAGCAG
AGCGCAGATACCAAATACTGTTCTTCTAGTGTAGCCGTAGTTAGGCCACCACTTCAAGAACTCTGTAGCA
CCGCCTACATACCTCGCTCTGCTAATCCTGTTACCAGTGGCTGCTGCCAGTGGCGATAAGTCGTGTCTTA
CCGGGTTGGACTCAAGACGATAGTTACCGGATAAGGCGCAGCGGTCGGGCTGAACGGGGGGTTCGTGCAC
ACAGCCCAGCTTGGAGCGAACGACCTACACCGAACTGAGATACCTACAGCGTGAGCTATGAGAAAGCGCC
ACGCTTCCCGAAGGGAGAAAGGCGGACAGGTATCCGGTAAGCGGCAGGGTCGGAACAGGAGAGCGCACGA
GGGAGCTTCCAGGGGGAAACGCCTGGTATCTTTATAGTCCTGTCGGGTTTCGCCACCTCTGACTTGAGCG
TCGATTTTTGTGATGCTCGTCAGGGGGGCGGAGCCTATGGAAAAACGCCAGCAACGCGGCCTTTTTACGG
TTCCTGGCCTTTTGCTGGCCTTTTGCTCACATGTTCTTTCCTGCGTTATCCCCTGATTCTGTGGATAACC
GTATTACCGCCTTTGAGTGAGCTGATACCGCTCGCCGCAGCCGAACGACCGAGCGCAGCGAGTCAGTGAG
CGAGGAAGCGGATCCCTATACAGTTGAAGTCGGAAGTTTACATACACCTTAGCCAAATACATTTAAACTC
ACTTTTTCACAATTCCTGACATTTAATCCTAGTAAAAATTCCCTGTCTTAGGTCAGTTAGGATCACCACT
TTATTTTAAGAATGTGAAATATCAGAATAATAGTAGAGAGAATGATTCATTTCAGCTTTTATTTCTTTCA
TCACATTCCCAGTGGGTCAGAAGTTTACATACACTCGACTCCTCTGCAGAATGCGGCGATGTTTCGGTAA
GGGGTCCCGAGTAGCTAGTTCATGGCAGCCAGCATATGGCATATGTTGCCAAACTCTAAACCAAATACTC
ATTCTGATGTTTTAAATGATTTGCCCTCCCATATGTCCTTCCGAGTGAGAGACACAAAAAATTCCAACAC
ACTATTGCAATGAAAATAAATTTCCTTTATTAGCCAGAAGTCAGATGCTCAAGGGGCTTCATGATGTCCC
CATAATTTTTGGCAGAGGGAAAAAGATCTCAGTGGTATTTGTGAGCCAGGGCATTGGCCACACCAGCCAC
CACCTTCTGATAGGCAGCCTGCACCTGAGGAGTGAATTCACGACAGGCCTTCGAATCAGGCACCGGGCTT
GCGGGTCATGCACCAGGTGCGCGGTCCTTCGGGCACCTCGACGTCGGCGGTGACGGTGAAGCCGAGCCGC
TCGTAGAAGGGGAGGTTGCGGGGCGCGGAGGTCTCCAGGAAGGCGGGCACCCCGGCGCGCTCGGCCGCCT
CCACTCCGGGGAGCACGACGGCGCTGCCCAGACCCTTGCCCTGGTGGTCGGGCGAGACGCCGACGGTGGC
CAGGAACCACGCGGGCTCCTTGGGCCGGTGCGGCGCCAGGAGGCCTTCCATCTGTTGCTGCGCGGCCAGC
CGGGAACCGCTCAACTCGGCCATGCGCGGGCCGATCTCGGCGAACACCGCCCCCGCTTCGACGCTCTCCG
GCGTGGTCCAGACCGCCACCGCGGCGCCGTCGTCCGCGACCCACACCTTGCCGATGTCGAGCCCGACGCG
CGTGAGGAAGAGTTCTTGCAGCTCGGTGACCCGCTCGATGTGGCGGTCCGGATCGACGGTGTGGCGCGTG
GCGGGGTAGTCGGCGAACGCGGCGGCGAGGGTGCGTACGGCCCTGGGGACGTCGTCGCGGGTGGCGAGGC
GCACCGTGGGCTTGTACTCGGTCATGGTGGCCTCAGGTGCAGAGGTTTCTACAGGGAAAGAGAGAAAGGC
TACAGTTAGTTTGCTGTGATGATGCTAAGTGCCGAGGTCAGATGTCTATGGATTGTACACGGAATCCCAA
CGCAGGAACCAAAAAACACTCACCCAAAAAAATGGCGCTAAGGCCGAGAGAAAGGCGAAGTTCCGTCTAC
GGCTATATACCTTGAAACAGGGGCGGCAGAAGTGACGCAACGCGGTTGCGCGGACGGCTTCCTGTGTTTT
CATTGGTCGAAGCGTTCTGCGCGTGCGCAGAGATTCCCCAGGGAAGGCGGGCCCTCTTCCGAATGTCCAA
TCCGGACATTCTTCCGGTTGGACCTCCGCGGTCAGCGCTGTGCCCGGCGAGAGATCACGTGGGGCGCGGA
GGCGGTGCTGCTGGGGCACGGCCGTCCAGCCTCGGCGGCCATATTTTTGAGGGGCTGTTCATCTCGTTCA
CACGCTCTGTCCGCCATGTTTGTGAGTGGAAGCGCCATTACCCCTTCAAGCGACTGAAGGCTGCAGGGCC
TCTGGTGGCCCGCATGGGGAGACCAGACCCGCCAGGCCCGCCTTTCCGCACTCAGTCCGGGCTTACTTTA
TTTTGTGAGACAGGGTCTCGCCTAGAG
