>Addgene plasmid #125202 | pSBbi-Pur-cpVenus[E172] | depositor partial sequence | sequence record 239445 | Sequence of the insert
GCCACCATGGTGCGGGGTTCTCATCATCATCATCATCATGACGAAAACATTGTGTGCAGGGTCATTTGTA
CCACGGGTCAAATTCCCATCCGAGATTTGTCAGCTGATATTTCACAAGTGCTTAAGGAAAAACGATCCAT
AAAGAAAGTTTGGACATTTGGTAGAAACCCAGCCTGTGACTATCATTTAGGAAACATTTCAAGACTGTCA
AATAAGCATTTCCAAATACTACTAGGAGAAGACGGTAACCTTTTATTGAATGACATTTCCACTAATGGGA
CCTGGTTAAATGGGCAAAAAGTCGAGAAGAACAGCAATCAGTTACTGTCTCAAGGTGATGAAATAACCGT
TGGTGTAGGCGTGGAATCAGATATTTTATCTCTGGTCATTTTCATAAACGACAAATTTAAGCAGTGCCTC
GAGCAGAACAAAGTTGATCGCTCTGCAGGTAAGCCAGGCAGCGGCGAGGGCAGCACCAAGGGCCTGGTCG
ACCCTCGTCCGCGCTCGTGCACCTGGCCGGACCCCAGGCCGGAGTTTGGAGGTACCGGCGGCAGCGAGCT
CATGGGCGGCGTGCAGCTCGCCGACCACTACCAGCAGAACACCCCCATCGGCGACGGCCCCGTGCTGCTG
CCCGACAACCACTACCTGAGCTACCAGTCCAAGCTGAGCAAAGACCCCAACGAGAAGCGCGATCACATGG
TCCTGCTGGAGTTCGTGACCGCCGCCGGGATCACTCTCGGCATGGACGAGCTGTACAAGGGAGGTACCGG
TGGATCTATGGTGAGCAAGGGCGAGGAGCTGTTCACCGGGGTGGTGCCCATCCTGGTCGAGCTGGACGGC
GACGTAAACGGCCACAAGTTCAGCGTGTCCGGCGAGGGCGAGGGCGATGCCACCTACGGCAAGCTGACCC
TGAAGCTGATCTGCACCACCGGCAAGCTGCCCGTGCCCTGGCCCACCCTCGTGACCACCCTGGGCTACGG
CCTTCAGTGCTTCGCCCGCTACCCCGACCACATGAAGCAGCACGACTTCTTCAAGTCCGCCATGCCCGAA
GGCTACGTCCAGGAGCGCACCATCTTCTTCAAGGACGACGGCAACTACAAGACCCGCGCCGAGGTGAAGT
TCGAGGGCGACACCCTGGTGAACCGCATCGAGCTGAAGGGCATCGACTTCAAGGAGGACGGCAACATCCT
GGGGCACAAGCTGGAGTACAACTACAACAGCCACAACGTCTATATCACCGCCGACAAGCAGAAGAACGGC
ATCAAGGCCAACTTCAAGATCCGCCACAACATCGAGTAA
